>Addgene plasmid #212357 | pTwist-SARS-CoV-2 Spike-deltaC18 deltaL242-L244+R246I (ATA) | addgene full sequence | sequence record 431604 | Addgene NGS Result
ATGTTTGTGTTCCTCGTTCTCCTGCCCCTCGTTTCTTCCCAATGCGTGAACCTCACAACTAGAACGCAGC
TCCCACCCGCTTACACGAACTCTTTTACTCGTGGAGTATACTATCCCGATAAAGTCTTTAGGTCCAGTGT
CCTTCATTCTACTCAAGACCTTTTCCTGCCATTCTTCTCAAATGTCACCTGGTTCCATGCTATCCACGTT
TCTGGCACCAACGGAACTAAACGATTTGATAATCCCGTCTTGCCATTTAACGATGGCGTATACTTTGCCT
CAACGGAGAAGTCCAACATTATCCGGGGATGGATATTTGGCACCACCCTGGACTCCAAGACACAGTCTCT
CCTCATTGTGAACAACGCCACCAATGTCGTCATCAAAGTCTGTGAATTTCAATTTTGTAACGATCCCTTT
CTCGGGGTTTATTATCATAAGAATAACAAGTCTTGGATGGAGTCAGAGTTCCGCGTTTACAGTTCCGCTA
ACAACTGTACTTTTGAGTACGTTTCCCAACCATTTCTCATGGATCTTGAAGGGAAGCAAGGCAACTTCAA
GAATCTCCGCGAATTTGTGTTTAAGAATATAGACGGCTACTTCAAAATTTATAGCAAGCATACCCCGATA
AATCTGGTTCGGGATCTCCCTCAAGGCTTCTCCGCGTTGGAACCCCTCGTGGACTTGCCGATTGGCATCA
ACATCACCCGGTTCCAAACCCTTCATATAAGCTACCTCACGCCTGGCGACAGTAGTAGTGGTTGGACAGC
GGGCGCAGCAGCCTACTATGTGGGATATTTGCAACCACGCACCTTTCTTCTCAAATATAACGAAAACGGA
ACAATTACCGATGCCGTAGACTGTGCCCTCGATCCCCTGTCCGAAACTAAATGCACACTCAAGTCCTTCA
CAGTTGAGAAAGGCATATACCAAACCAGTAACTTCCGCGTCCAACCCACCGAATCCATTGTTCGATTCCC
TAACATCACCAATTTGTGTCCTTTCGGTGAAGTATTTAATGCCACTCGATTTGCATCAGTTTATGCCTGG
AATCGCAAGCGAATATCAAATTGTGTTGCAGATTATAGTGTCCTGTATAATAGCGCATCATTCAGCACTT
TTAAGTGTTATGGGGTCAGCCCTACGAAATTGAATGACTTGTGTTTTACCAACGTTTACGCAGATTCTTT
CGTCATACGCGGCGACGAAGTCCGACAGATTGCACCGGGGCAAACCGGAAAGATAGCAGACTATAATTAT
AAGTTGCCGGATGACTTCACCGGCTGCGTTATAGCATGGAACTCCAATAATCTCGATTCAAAAGTCGGCG
GCAACTATAATTATCTTTACCGCCTGTTTCGCAAGTCAAATCTGAAGCCCTTTGAACGTGACATCTCCAC
CGAAATTTATCAAGCTGGCAGCACCCCATGTAATGGAGTGGAAGGGTTTAACTGTTATTTTCCCCTTCAA
TCATACGGATTTCAACCAACAAATGGGGTGGGCTATCAACCATATCGGGTGGTAGTCTTGAGCTTTGAGC
TGCTCCACGCACCGGCTACAGTTTGCGGACCGAAGAAAAGCACTAACCTGGTGAAGAATAAATGTGTGAA
CTTCAACTTTAATGGGCTCACCGGAACAGGGGTGCTGACAGAATCAAACAAGAAATTTCTCCCTTTTCAA
CAATTTGGTAGAGACATTGCCGATACCACAGATGCCGTCCGCGATCCGCAAACACTGGAAATCCTCGATA
TAACACCCTGTAGCTTCGGCGGGGTCAGCGTGATAACTCCCGGAACGAACACATCCAACCAAGTGGCTGT
CCTGTATCAAGATGTCAACTGTACCGAAGTCCCTGTGGCGATACACGCCGACCAACTGACACCCACCTGG
AGAGTCTACTCAACAGGTTCCAATGTCTTTCAAACTAGAGCGGGTTGTCTCATTGGCGCTGAGCATGTCA
ATAATTCATACGAATGTGATATTCCTATTGGGGCAGGAATCTGTGCGTCTTATCAAACTCAAACGAACTC
ACCACGGCGCGCTCGCTCAGTAGCCAGCCAGTCCATAATCGCCTATACCATGAGTCTCGGGGCTGAGAAC
TCCGTGGCTTATTCAAACAATTCCATCGCAATCCCAACTAACTTTACCATTAGCGTTACCACGGAAATCT
TGCCCGTCAGCATGACTAAGACGAGCGTAGACTGTACGATGTATATCTGTGGGGATTCCACCGAGTGTAG
CAACCTCTTGCTTCAATACGGGTCTTTCTGTACTCAACTCAACCGAGCATTGACCGGAATTGCGGTCGAA
CAAGACAAGAATACCCAAGAGGTGTTCGCACAAGTAAAGCAAATATACAAAACGCCGCCAATCAAAGATT
TTGGCGGGTTTAATTTTAGCCAAATACTGCCAGACCCATCTAAGCCTTCAAAACGCAGCTTTATCGAGGA
TCTGCTGTTCAACAAAGTTACGTTGGCTGACGCGGGTTTCATTAAGCAGTATGGGGATTGTTTGGGAGAC
ATTGCGGCCCGCGACCTTATCTGTGCTCAAAAATTCAATGGGTTGACAGTTCTGCCCCCTCTGCTCACTG
ATGAGATGATTGCACAGTATACATCAGCATTGTTGGCAGGAACCATTACATCCGGCTGGACTTTTGGCGC
GGGTGCGGCCCTTCAAATACCTTTCGCTATGCAAATGGCTTACAGATTCAATGGGATTGGTGTCACGCAA
AATGTATTGTATGAAAATCAGAAGCTGATCGCTAATCAATTTAACAGCGCGATTGGCAAGATCCAAGATT
CACTGTCAAGCACAGCGTCCGCCCTCGGCAAACTCCAAGATGTTGTGAATCAAAACGCCCAGGCCCTGAA
TACCCTCGTGAAGCAACTGAGTTCTAACTTCGGCGCAATCTCCAGCGTCCTCAACGACATATTGTCCAGA
CTTGATAAGGTGGAAGCCGAGGTGCAAATTGATCGGCTCATCACAGGCAGGCTCCAGTCACTCCAAACTT
ATGTGACACAACAGTTGATCCGGGCTGCTGAGATACGAGCAAGCGCCAACCTGGCCGCCACTAAAATGTC
AGAGTGCGTGCTCGGGCAGTCCAAACGGGTTGACTTTTGTGGCAAGGGCTATCACTTGATGTCCTTCCCC
CAATCCGCCCCACATGGAGTGGTCTTTCTCCACGTCACTTATGTCCCTGCTCAAGAGAAGAACTTTACGA
CAGCTCCAGCAATCTGTCACGATGGCAAAGCGCACTTTCCCAGGGAAGGCGTTTTCGTCAGTAATGGCAC
GCATTGGTTTGTGACCCAAAGGAATTTCTATGAACCCCAAATCATAACCACTGACAATACATTTGTCTCA
GGCAACTGTGATGTGGTCATTGGGATCGTGAACAACACGGTATATGATCCCCTGCAACCCGAGTTGGATA
GCTTCAAAGAGGAATTGGATAAATACTTTAAGAATCATACTTCACCCGATGTTGATCTCGGGGACATATC
AGGAATAAATGCAAGTGTCGTCAACATTCAGAAAGAGATTGATCGCCTTAATGAGGTCGCCAAGAACTTG
AATGAATCTTTGATCGACTTGCAAGAACTGGGCAAATACGAACAATATATTAAATGGCCCTGGTACATTT
GGTTGGGCTTTATCGCCGGACTTATAGCTATCGTTATGGTCACAATTATGTTGTGCTGTATGACTAGCTG
TTGTTCCTGCTTGAAAGGATGTTGCAGTTGCGGATCTTGTTGTAAATAAAGGATCCTCTAGAAGTTGTCT
CCTCCTGCACTGACTGACTGATACAATCGATTTCTGGATCCGCAGGCCTAATCAACCTCTGGATTACAAA
ATTTGTGAAAGATTGACTGGTATTCTTAACTATGTTGCTCCTTTTACGCTATGTGGATACGCTGCTTTAA
TGCCTTTGTATCATGCTATTGCTTCCCGTATGGCTTTCATTTTCTCCTCCTTGTATAAATCCTGGTTGCT
GTCTCTTTATGAGGAGTTGTGGCCCGTTGTCAGGCAACGTGGCGTGGTGTGCACTGTGTTTGCTGACGCA
ACCCCCACTGGTTGGGGCATTGCCACCACCTGTCAGCTCCTTTCCGGGACTTTCGCTTTCCCCCTCCCTA
TTGCCACGGCGGAACTCATCGCCGCCTGCCTTGCCCGCTGCTGGACAGGGGCTCGGCTGTTGGGCACTGA
CAATTCCGTGGTGTTGTCGGGGAAGCTGACGTCCTTTCCATGGCTGCTCGCCTGTGTTGCCACCTGGATT
CTGCGCGGGACGTCCTTCTGCTACGTCCCTTCGGCCCTCAATCCAGCGGACCTTCCTTCCCGCGGCCTGC
TGCCGGCTCTGCGGCCTCTTCCGCGTCTTCGCCTTCGCCCTCAGACGAGTCGGATCTCCCTTTGGGCCGC
CTCCCCGCCTGTCTAGCTTGACTGACTGAGATACAGCGTACCTTCAGCTCACAGACATGATAAGATACAT
TGATGAGTTTGGACAAACCACAACTAGAATGCAGTGAAAAAAATGCTTTATTTGTGAAATTTGTGATGCT
ATTGCTTTATTTGTAACCATTATAAGCTGCAATAAACAAGTTAACAACAACAATTGCATTCATTTTATGT
TTCAGGTTCAGGGGGAGGTGTGGGAGGTTTTTTAAAGCAAGTAAAACCTCTACAAATGTGGTATTGGCCC
ATCTCTATCGGTATCGTAGCATAACCCCTTGGGGCCTCTAAACGGGTCTTGAGGGGTTTTTTGTGCCCCT
CGGGCCGGATTGCTATCTACCGGCATTGGCGCAGAAAAAAATGCCTGATGCGACGCTGCGCGTCTTATAC
TCCCACATATGCCAGATTCAGCAACGGATACGGCTTCCCCAACTTGCCCACTTCCATACGTGTCCTCCTT
ACCAGAAATTTATCCTTAAGGTCGTCAGCTATCCTGCAGGCGATCTCTCGATTTCGATCAAGACATTCCT
TTAATGGTCTTTTCTGGACACCACTAGGGGTCAGAAGTAGTTCATCAAACTTTCTTCCCTCCCTAATCTC
ATTGGTTACCTTGGGCTATCGAAACTTAATTAAGCGATCTGCATCTCAATTAGTCAGCAACCATAGTCCC
GCCCCTAACTCCGCCCATCCCGCCCCTAACTCCGCCCAGTTCCGCCCATTCTCCGCCCCATCGCTGACTA
ATTTTTTTTATTTATGCAGAGGCCGAGGCCGCCTCGGCCTCTGAGCTATTCCAGAAGTAGTGAGGAGGCT
TTTTTGGAGGCCTAGGCTTTTGCAAAGGAGGTAGCCAACATGATTGAACAAGATGGATTGCACGCAGGTT
CTCCCGCCGCTTGGGTGGAGAGGCTATTCGGCTATGACTGGGCACAACAGACAATCGGCTGCTCTGATGC
CGCCGTGTTCCGGCTGTCAGCGCAGGGGCGCCCGGTTCTTTTTGTCAAGACCGACCTGTCCGGTGCCCTG
AATGAACTCCAGGACGAGGCAGCGCGGCTATCGTGGCTGGCCACGACGGGCGTTCCTTGCGCAGCTGTGC
TCGACGTTGTCACTGAAGCGGGAAGGGACTGGCTGCTATTGGGCGAAGTGCCGGGGCAGGATCTCCTGTC
ATCTCACCTTGCTCCTGCCGAGAAAGTATCCATCATGGCTGATGCAATGCGGCGGCTGCATACGCTTGAT
CCGGCTACCTGCCCATTCGACCACCAAGCGAAACATCGCATCGAGCGAGCACGTACTCGGATGGAAGCCG
GTCTTGTCGATCAGGATGATCTGGACGAAGAGCATCAGGGGCTCGCGCCAGCCGAACTGTTCGCCAGGCT
CAAGGCGCGGATGCCCGACGGCGAGGATCTCGTCGTGACCCACGGCGATGCCTGCTTGCCGAATATCATG
GTGGAAAATGGCCGCTTTTCTGGATTCATCGACTGTGGCCGGCTGGGTGTGGCGGACCGCTATCAGGACA
TAGCGTTGGCTACCCGTGATATTGCTGAAGAGCTTGGCGGCGAATGGGCTGACCGCTTCCTCGTGCTTTA
CGGTATCGCCGCTCCCGATTCGCAGCGCATCGCCTTCTATCGCCTTCTTGACGAGTTCTTCTAGTATGTA
AGCCCTGTGCCTTCTAGTTGCCAGCCATCTGTTGTTTGCCCCTCCCCCGTGCCTTCCTTGACCCTGGAAG
GTGCCACTCCCACTGTCCTTTCCTAATAAAATGAGGAAATTGCATCGCATTGTCTGAGTAGGTGTCATTC
TATTCTGGGGGGTGGGGTGGGGCAGGACAGCAAGGGGGAGGATTGGGAAGACAATAGCAGGCATGCTGGG
GATGCGGTGGGCTCTATGGTTAATTAACCAGTCAAGTCAGCTACTTGGCGAGATCGACTTGTCTGGGTTT
CGACTACGCTCAGAATTGCGTCAGTCAAGTTCGATCTGGTCCTTGCTATTGCACCCGTTCTCCGATTACG
AGTTTCATTTAAATCATGTGAGCAAAAGGCCAGCAAAAGGCCAGGAACCGTAAAAAGGCCGCGTTGCTGG
CGTTTTTCCATAGGCTCCGCCCCCCTGACGAGCATCACAAAAATCGACGCTCAAGTCAGAGGTGGCGAAA
CCCGACAGGACTATAAAGATACCAGGCGTTTCCCCCTGGAAGCTCCCTCGTGCGCTCTCCTGTTCCGACC
CTGCCGCTTACCGGATACCTGTCCGCCTTTCTCCCTTCGGGAAGCGTGGCGCTTTCTCATAGCTCACGCT
GTAGGTATCTCAGTTCGGTGTAGGTCGTTCGCTCCAAGCTGGGCTGTGTGCACGAACCCCCCGTTCAGCC
CGACCGCTGCGCCTTATCCGGTAACTATCGTCTTGAGTCCAACCCGGTAAGACACGACTTATCGCCACTG
GCAGCAGCCACTGGTAACAGGATTAGCAGAGCGAGGTATGTAGGCGGTGCTACAGAGTTCTTGAAGTGGT
GGCCTAACTACGGCTACACTAGAAGAACAGTATTTGGTATCTGCGCTCTGCTGAAGCCAGTTACCTTCGG
AAAAAGAGTTGGTAGCTCTTGATCCGGCAAACAAACCACCGCTGGTAGCGGTGGTTTTTTTGTTTGCAAG
CAGCAGATTACGCGCAGAAAAAAAGGATCTCAAGAAGATCCTTTGATCTTTTCTACGGGGTCTGACGCTC
AGTGGAACGAAAACTCACGTTAAGGGATTTTGGTCATGAGATTATCAAAAAGGATCTTCACCTAGATCCT
TTTAAATTAAAAATGAAGTTTTAAATCAATCTAAAGTATATATGAGTAAACTTGGTCTGACAGTTACCAA
TGCTTAATCAGTGAGGCACCTATCTCAGCGATCTGTCTATTTCGTTCATCCATAGTTGCATTTAAATTTC
CGAACTCTCCAAGGCCCTCGTCGGAAAATCTTCAAACCTTTCGTCCGATCCATCTTGCAGGCTACCTCTC
GAACGAACTATCGCAAGTCTCTTGGCCGGCCTTGCGCCTTGGCTATTGCTTGGCAGCGCCTATCGCCAGG
TATTACTCCAATCCCGAATATCCGAGATCGGGATCACCCGAGAGAAGTTCAACCTACATCCTCAATCCCG
ATCTATCCGAGATCCGAGGAATATCGAAATCGGGGCGCGCCTGGTGTACCGAGAACGATCCTCTCAGTGC
GAGTCTCGACGATCCATATCGTTGCTTGGCAGTCAGCCAGTCGGAATCCAGCTTGGGACCCAGGAAGTCC
AATCGTCAGATATTGTACTCAAGCCTGGTCACGGCAGCGTACCGATCTGTTTAAACCTAGATATTGATAG
TCTGATCGGTCAACGTATAATCGAGTCCTAGCTTTTGCAAACATCTATCAAGAGACAGGATCAGCAGGAG
GCTTTCGCATGAGTATTCAACATTTCCGTGTCGCCCTTATTCCCTTTTTTGCGGCATTTTGCCTTCCTGT
TTTTGCTCACCCAGAAACGCTGGTGAAAGTAAAAGATGCTGAAGATCAGTTGGGTGCGCGAGTGGGTTAC
ATCGAACTGGATCTCAACAGCGGTAAGATCCTTGAGAGTTTTCGCCCCGAAGAACGCTTTCCAATGATGA
GCACTTTTAAAGTTCTGCTATGTGGCGCGGTATTATCCCGTATTGACGCCGGGCAAGAGCAACTCGGTCG
CCGCATACACTATTCTCAGAATGACTTGGTTGAGTATTCACCAGTCACAGAAAAGCATCTTACGGATGGC
ATGACAGTAAGAGAATTATGCAGTGCTGCCATAACCATGAGTGATAACACTGCGGCCAACTTACTTCTGA
CAACGATTGGAGGACCGAAGGAGCTAACCGCTTTTTTGCACAACATGGGGGATCATGTAACTCGCCTTGA
TCGTTGGGAACCGGAGCTGAATGAAGCCATACCAAACGACGAGCGTGACACCACGATGCCTGTAGCAATG
GCAACAACCTTGCGTAAACTATTAACTGGCGAACTACTTACTCTAGCTTCCCGGCAACAGTTGATAGACT
GGATGGAGGCGGATAAAGTTGCAGGACCACTTCTGCGCTCGGCCCTTCCGGCTGGCTGGTTTATTGCTGA
TAAATCTGGAGCCGGTGAGCGTGGGTCTCGCGGTATCATTGCAGCACTGGGGCCAGATGGTAAGCCCTCC
CGTATCGTAGTTATCTACACGACGGGGAGTCAGGCAACTATGGATGAACGAAATAGACAGATCGCTGAGA
TAGGTGCCTCACTGATTAAGCATTGGTAACCGATTCTAGGTGCATTGGCGCAGAAAAAAATGCCTGATGC
GACGCTGCGCGTCTTATACTCCCACATATGCCAGATTCAGCAACGGATACGGCTTCCCCAACTTGCCCAC
TTCCATACGTGTCCTCCTTACCAGAAATTTATCCTTAAGATCCCGAATCGTTTAAACTCGACTCTGGCTC
TATCGAATCTCCGTCGTTTCGAGCTTACGCGAACAGCCGTGGCGCTCATTTGCTCGTCGGGCATCGAATC
TCGTCAGCTATCGTCAGCTTACCTTTTTGGCAGCGATCGCGGCTCCCGACATCTTGGACCATTAGCTCCA
CAGGTATCTTCTTCCCTCTAGTGGTCATAACAGCAGCTTCAGCTACCTCTCAATTCAAAAAACCCCTCAA
GACCCGTTTAGAGGCCCCAAGGGGTTATGCTATCAATCGTTGCGTTACACACACAAAAAACCAACACACA
TCCATCTTCGATGGATAGCGATTTTATTATCTAACTGCTGATCGAGTGTAGCCAGATCTAGTAATCAATT
ACGGGGTCATTAGTTCATAGCCCATATATGGAGTTCCGCGTTACATAACTTACGGTAAATGGCCCGCCTG
GCTGACCGCCCAACGACCCCCGCCCATTGACGTCAATAATGACGTATGTTCCCATAGTAACGCCAATAGG
GACTTTCCATTGACGTCAATGGGTGGAGTATTTACGGTAAACTGCCCACTTGGCAGTACATCAAGTGTAT
CATATGCCAAGTACGCCCCCTATTGACGTCAATGACGGTAAATGGCCCGCCTGGCATTATGCCCAGTACA
TGACCTTATGGGACTTTCCTACTTGGCAGTACATCTACGTATTAGTCATCGCTATTACCATGCTGATGCG
GTTTTGGCAGTACATCAATGGGCGTGGATAGCGGTTTGACTCACGGGGATTTCCAAGTCTCCACCCCATT
GACGTCAATGGGAGTTTGTTTTGGCACCAAAATCAACGGGACTTTCCAAAATGTCGTAACAACTCCGCCC
CATTGACGCAAATGGGCGGTAGGCGTGTACGGTGGGAGGTCTATATAAGCAGAGCTGGTTTAGTGAACCG
TCAGATCGCCTGGAGACGCCATCCACGCTGTTTTGACCTCCATAGAAGACACCGGGACCGATCCAGCCTC
CCCTCGAAGCTTACATGTGGTACCGAGCTCGGATCCTGAGAACTTCAGGGTGAGTCTATGGGACCCTTGA
TGTTTTCTTTCCCCTTCTTTTCTATGGTTAAGTTCATGTCATAGGAAGGGGAGAAGTAACAGGGTACACA
TATTGACCAAATCAGGGTAATTTTGCATTTGTAATTTTAAAAAATGCTTTCTTCTTTTAATATACTTTTT
TGTTTATCTTATTTCTAATACTTTCCCTAATCTCTTTCTTTCAGGGCAATAATGATACAATGTATCATGC
CTCTTTGCACCATTCTAAAGAATAACAGTGATAATTTCTGGGTTAAGGCAATAGCAATATTTCTGCATAT
AAATATTTCTGCATATAAATTGTAACTGATGTAAGAGGTTTCATATTGCTAATAGCAGCTACAATCCAGC
TACCATTCTGCTTTTATTTTATGGTTGGGATAAGGCTGGATTATTCTGAGTCCAAGCTAGGCCCTTTTGC
TAATCATGTTCATACCTCTTATCTTCCTCCCACAGCTCCTGGGCAACGTGCTGGTCTGTGTGCTGGCCCA
TCACTTTGGCAAAGGCGGCCGCC
Features (pLannotate 1.2.2; 21 found; start..end, strand, type, name):
      1..3756    +  CDS            S: SPIKE_SARS2 - Experimental evidence at protein level: Swiss-Prot protein existence level 1. [Spike glycoprotein]: May down-regulate host tetherin (BST2) by lysosomal degradation, thereby counteracting its antiviral activity. From Severe acute respiratory syndrome coronavirus 2 (2019-nCoV) (SARS-CoV-2).
   3830..4418    +  misc_feature   WPRE: woodchuck hepatitis virus posttranscriptional regulatory element
   4471..4592    -  polyA_signal   SV40 poly(A) signal: SV40 polyadenylation signal
   4615..4684    -  CDS            large T antigen (fragment): large T antigen from SV40 (simian virus 40)
   4707..4753    +  terminator     T7 terminator: transcription terminator for bacteriophage T7 RNA polymerase
   4783..4919    +  terminator     rrnG terminator: transcription terminator from the E. coli ribosomal RNA rrnG operon (Albrechtsen et al., 1991)
   4964..5035    +  misc_feature   3' β-globin insulator: insulator downstream of the human β-globin locus (Farrell et al., 2002)
   5080..5276    +  promoter       SV40 promoter: SV40 early promoter
   5290..6081    +  CDS            neo: KKA2_KLEPN - Also known as kan, nptII. Experimental evidence at protein level: Swiss-Prot protein existence level 1. Resistance to kanamycin, neomycin, paromomycin, ribostamycin, butirosin and gentamicin B. From Klebsiella pneumoniae.
   6095..6319    +  polyA_signal   bGH poly(A) signal: bovine growth hormone polyadenylation signal
   6515..7103    -  rep_origin     ori: high-copy-number ColE1/pMB1/pBR322/pUC origin of replication
   7275..7339    -  CDS            bla(M) (fragment): β-lactamase lacking the signal sequence; bla(M); allows cytosolic expression of β-lactamase
   7849..8709    +  CDS            AmpR: β-lactamase; bla; confers resistance to ampicillin, carbenicillin, and related antibiotics
   8722..8858    +  terminator     rrnG terminator: transcription terminator from the E. coli ribosomal RNA rrnG operon (Albrechtsen et al., 1991)
   9010..9081    +  misc_feature   5' β-globin insulator: insulator upstream of the human β-globin locus (Farrell et al., 2002)
   9086..9132    -  terminator     T7 terminator: transcription terminator for bacteriophage T7 RNA polymerase
   9150..9198    -  polyA_signal   poly(A) signal: synthetic polyadenylation signal
   9279..9582    +  enhancer       CMV enhancer: human cytomegalovirus immediate early enhancer
   9655..9672    -  promoter       CMV promoter (fragment): human cytomegalovirus (CMV) immediate early promoter
   9735..9786    +  promoter       CMVd2 promoter: truncated human cytomegalovirus (CMV) immediate early promoter that yields moderately reduced expression relative to the full-length promoter
   9920..10395   +  intron         β-globin intron: internally truncated intron from human β-globin
