[The description below was written by a language model from this plasmid's Addgene catalogue record and pLannotate feature annotations shown in this document.]
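Description:
pTwist-SARS-CoV-2 Spike-deltaC18 deltaL242-L244+R246I (ATA) is a mammalian expression plasmid of about 10.5 kb built on the Twist pTwist-CMV-BetaGlobin-WPRE-Neo backbone. It encodes a variant SARS-CoV-2 spike glycoprotein for making spike-pseudotyped virus particles. The insert carries a deletion of residues L242–L244 together with the R246I substitution. The "deltaC18" in the name indicates removal of the last 18 residues of the cytoplasmic tail, a truncation commonly used to improve spike incorporation into pseudovirions. The "(ATA)" suffix presumably denotes the codon chosen for the isoleucine change, although the record does not explain it. In bacteria the plasmid replicates from a high-copy ColE1/pUC-type origin and is selected with ampicillin through the AmpR β-lactamase gene.

The catalogue lists the promoter as CAG. The annotated sequence, however, shows a CMV enhancer and CMV immediate-early promoter elements followed by a truncated human β-globin intron, which matches the backbone name, so the promoter field should be treated with caution. The intron lies directly upstream of the spike coding sequence and promotes splicing-enhanced expression. Downstream, a WPRE boosts transcript stability and export, and an SV40 polyadenylation signal terminates the message. The expression unit is flanked by β-globin insulator fragments and by bacterial and T7 transcription terminators that limit read-through. A separate cassette, with the SV40 early promoter driving neo and a bGH polyadenylation signal, allows G418 selection of stably transfected mammalian cells.

The plasmid is typically co-transfected into producer cells with packaging and reporter constructs to produce pseudovirus. According to the associated study, such particles were used to assess how spike mutations affect escape from mRNA vaccine-induced antibody responses.
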