Addgene plasmid #212357: pTwist-SARS-CoV-2 Spike-deltaC18 deltaL242-L244+R246I (ATA)
Purpose: Encodes SARS-CoV-2 spike deltaL242-L244, R246I for pseudovirus production
Depositing lab: Alejandro Balazs. Depositing organization: Massachusetts General Hospital. Publication: Ongoing evolution of SARS-CoV-2 drives escape from mRNA vaccine-induced humoral immunity. Roederer AL, Cao Y, Denis KS, Sheehan ML, Li CJ, Lam EC, Gregory DJ, Poznansky MC, Iafrate AJ, Canaday DH, Gravenstein S, Garcia-Beltran WF, Balazs AB. medRxiv [Preprint]. 2024 Mar 7:2024.03.05.24303815. doi: 10.1101/2024.03.05.24303815. PubMed 38496628.
Backbone
  Vector backbone: pTwist-CMV-BetaGlobin-WPRE-Neo
  Backbone manufacturer: Twist
  Vector type: Mammalian Expression
Growth in bacteria
  Bacterial resistance: Ampicillin, 100 μg/mL
  Growth temperature: 37°C
  Growth strain: DH5alpha
  Copy number: High Copy
Gene/Insert
  Gene/Insert name: SARS-CoV-2 Spike deltaL242-L244, R246I
  Species: Severe acute respiratory syndrome coronavirus 2
  Mutation: deltaL242-L244, R246I
  Entrez Gene: S (a.k.a. GU280_gp02, spike glycoprotein)
  Promoter: CAG
  Cloning method: Ligation Independent Cloning
Terms and licenses: Academic/Nonprofit Terms; Industry Terms: Not Available to Industry
Depositor comments: Please visit https://www.medrxiv.org/content/10.1101/2024.03.05.24303815v1 for medRxiv preprint.
How to cite: pTwist-SARS-CoV-2 Spike-deltaC18 deltaL242-L244+R246I (ATA) was a gift from Alejandro Balazs (Addgene plasmid # 212357 ; http://n2t.net/addgene:212357 ; RRID:Addgene_212357)
